Addgene plasmid #98976: pUC CBA-SpCas9N863Anickase.EF1a-BFP.sgLMNApair1
Purpose: Cas9 Homologous Recombination Reporter. SpCas9N863A nickase and a pair of sgRNAs targeting hLMNA. Generates breaks with 44bp 3' overhangs. TagBFP.
Depositing lab: Jan Karlseder. Depositing organization: Salk Institute for Biological Studies. Publication: Regulation of DNA repair pathway choice in S and G2 phases by the NHEJ inhibitor CYREN. Arnoult N, Correia A, Ma J, Merlo A, Garcia-Gomez S, Maric M, Tognetti M, Benner CW, Boulton SJ, Saghatelian A, Karlseder J. Nature. 2017 Sep 20;549(7673):548-552. doi: 10.1038/nature24023. PubMed 28959974.
Backbone
  Vector backbone: pX429
  Backbone manufacturer: Feng Zhang
  Total vector size (bp): 6815
  Vector type: Mammalian Expression
Growth in bacteria
  Bacterial resistance: Ampicillin, 100 μg/mL
  Growth temperature: 37°C
  Growth strain: DH5alpha
  Copy number: High Copy
Gene/Insert
  Gene/Insert name: LMNA sgRNAs pair 1 and Cas9(N863A)
  Species: H. sapiens (human)
Terms and licenses: Academic/Nonprofit Terms; Industry Terms: Not Available to Industry
How to cite: pUC CBA-SpCas9N863Anickase.EF1a-BFP.sgLMNApair1 was a gift from Jan Karlseder (Addgene plasmid # 98976 ; http://n2t.net/addgene:98976 ; RRID:Addgene_98976)
