[The description below was written by a language model from this plasmid's Addgene catalogue record and pLannotate feature annotations shown in this document.]
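Description:
pUC CBA-SpCas9N863Anickase.EF1a-BFP.sgLMNApair1 is a mammalian expression plasmid built on the pX429 backbone that delivers all components of a paired-nickase CRISPR system from a single vector. It is propagated in E. coli through a high-copy ColE1/pUC-type origin with ampicillin resistance (AmpR), and also carries an f1 phage origin. A single AAV2 inverted terminal repeat is annotated downstream of the Cas9 cassette, apparently a backbone remnant, since one ITR alone would not support AAV packaging. The catalogue lists a total size of 6,815 bp, whereas the sequenced record behind the feature table is 9,741 nt; the annotated features are consistent with the longer figure.

The payload comprises four transcription units. A CBA-type promoter (CMV enhancer, chicken β-actin promoter and a hybrid intron) drives Streptococcus pyogenes Cas9 carrying the N863A substitution, which inactivates the HNH nuclease domain so that the enzyme nicks only one DNA strand. The coding sequence is annotated as two adjoining segments and ends in a nucleoplasmin nuclear localization signal followed by a bGH polyadenylation signal. Two guide RNAs against human LMNA are expressed from separate RNA polymerase III promoters, human U6 and H1, each followed by an SpCas9 gRNA scaffold. An EF-1α core promoter drives TagBFP, a blue fluorescent marker for identifying transfected cells.

According to the record, the offset nicks made by the guide pair produce a double-strand break with 44 bp 3' overhangs at LMNA. The plasmid forms part of a Cas9-based homologous recombination reporter assay used to study DNA repair pathway choice; the matching donor template is not part of this construct.
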