Features (pLannotate 1.2.2; 23 found; start..end, strand, type, name):
      1..241     +  promoter       U6 promoter: RNA polymerase III promoter for human U6 snRNA
    271..346     +  misc_RNA       gRNA scaffold: guide RNA scaffold for the Streptococcus pyogenes CRISPR/Cas9 system
    396..607     +  promoter       EF-1α core promoter: core promoter for human elongation factor EF-1α
    608..632     +  LTR            5' LTR (truncated) (fragment): truncated 5' long terminal repeat (LTR) from HIV-1
    633..657     +  promoter       TRE3GV promoter (fragment): 3rd-generation Tet-responsive promoter that can be activated by binding of Tet-On® 3G, optimized for retroviral and lentiviral vectors
    670..1368    +  CDS            TagBFP: TagBFP is a basic (constitutively fluorescent) blue fluorescent protein published in 2008, derived from Entacmaea quadricolor. It is reported to be a very rapidly-maturing monomer with very low acid sensitivity.
   1393..1607    +  promoter       H1 promoter: human H1 RNA promoter
   1637..1712    +  misc_RNA       gRNA scaffold: guide RNA scaffold for the Streptococcus pyogenes CRISPR/Cas9 system
   1745..2030    +  enhancer       CMV enhancer: human cytomegalovirus immediate early enhancer; contains an 18-bp deletion relative to the standard CMV enhancer
   2032..2309    +  promoter       chicken β-actin promoter: No description available
   2310..2537    +  intron         hybrid intron: hybrid between chicken β-actin (CBA) and minute virus of mice (MMV) introns (Gray et al., 2011)
   2606..4207    +  CDS            Cas9(N): N-terminal portion of Streptococcus pyogenes Cas9 (Zetsche et al., 2015)
   4208..6706    +  CDS            dCas9(C): C-terminal portion of catalytically inactive Streptococcus pyogenes dCas9 carrying the N863A mutation (Zetsche et al., 2015)
   6707..6754    +  CDS            nucleoplasmin NLS: bipartite nuclear localization signal from nucleoplasmin
   6788..6899    +  polyA_signal   bGH poly(A) signal: bovine growth hormone polyadenylation signal
   7004..7144    +  repeat_region  AAV2 ITR: inverted terminal repeat of adeno-associated virus serotype 2 inverted
   7149..7200    -  misc_feature   bom (fragment): basis of mobility region from pBR322
   7219..7674    +  rep_origin     f1 ori (sequence partly withheld): f1 bacteriophage origin of replication; arrow indicates direction of (+) strand synthesis
   7675..7724    -  misc_feature   bom (fragment): basis of mobility region from pBR322
   7826..7861    -  CDS            rop (fragment): Rop protein, which maintains plasmids at low copy number; rop
   7956..8060    +  promoter       AmpR promoter: bla
   8061..8921    +  CDS            AmpR: β-lactamase; bla; confers resistance to ampicillin, carbenicillin, and related antibiotics
   9092..9680    +  rep_origin     ori: high-copy-number ColE1/pMB1/pBR322/pUC origin of replication
>Addgene plasmid #98976 | pUC CBA-SpCas9N863Anickase.EF1a-BFP.sgLMNApair1 | addgene full sequence | sequence record 199220 | Addgene NGS Result
GAGGGCCTATTTCCCATGATTCCTTCATATTTGCATATACGATACAAGGCTGTTAGAGAGATAATTGGAA
TTAATTTGACTGTAAACACAAAGATATTAGTACAAAATACGTGACGTAGAAAGTAATAATTTCTTGGGTA
GTTTGCAGTTTTAAAATTATGTTTTAAAATGGACTATCATATGCTTACCGTAACTTGAAAGTATTTCGAT
TTCTTGGCTTTATATATCTTGTGGAAAGGACGAAACACCGGGTTGGCAGCGCTGCCCGCGGTTTTAGAGC
TAGAAATAGCAAGTTAAAATAAGGCTAGTCCGTTATCAACTTGAAAAAGTGGCACCGAGTCGGTGCTTTT
TTAGCGCGTGCGCCAATTCTGCAGACATGAATCAACCTCTGGATTGGGCAGAGCGCACATCGCCCACAGT
CCCCGAGAAGTTGGGGGGAGGGGTCGGCAATTGAACCGGTGCCTAGAGAAGGTGGCGCGGGGTAAACTGG
GAAAGTGATGTCGTGTACTGGCTCCGCCTTTTTCCCGAGGGTGGGGGAGAACCGTATATAAGTGCAGTAG
TCGCCGTGAACGTTCTTTTTCGCAACGGGTTTGCCGCCAGAACACAGCTCTGGCTAACTAGAGAACCCAC
TGTAGTGAACCGTCAGATCGCCTGGAGACGCCATCCACGATGTCCGAGCTGATTAAGGAGAACATGCACA
TGAAGCTGTACATGGAGGGCACCGTGGACAACCATCACTTCAAGTGCACATCCGAGGGCGAAGGCAAGCC
CTACGAGGGCACCCAGACCATGAGAATCAAGGTGGTCGAGGGCGGCCCTCTCCCCTTCGCCTTCGACATC
CTGGCTACTAGCTTCCTCTACGGCAGCAAGACCTTCATCAACCACACCCAGGGCATCCCCGACTTCTTCA
AGCAGTCCTTCCCTGAGGGCTTCACATGGGAGAGAGTCACCACATACGAAGACGGGGGCGTGCTGACCGC
TACCCAGGACACCAGCCTCCAGGACGGCTGCCTCATCTACAACGTCAAGATCAGAGGGGTGAACTTCACA
TCCAACGGCCCTGTGATGCAGAAGAAAACACTCGGCTGGGAGGCCTTCACCGAGACGCTGTACCCCGCTG
ACGGCGGCCTGGAAGGCAGAAACGACATGGCCCTGAAGCTCGTGGGCGGGAGCCATCTGATCGCAAACAT
CAAGACCACATATAGATCCAAGAAACCCGCTAAGAACCTCAAGATGCCTGGCGTCTACTATGTGGACTAC
AGACTGGAAAGAATCAAGGAGGCCAACAACGAGACCTACGTCGAGCAGCACGAGGTGGCAGTGGCCAGAT
ACTGCGACCTCCCTAGCAAACTGGGGCACAAGCTTAATTGATTTTAGCGCGTGCGCCAATTCGAACGCTG
ACGTCATCAACCCGCTCCAAGGAATCGCGGGCCCAGTGTCACTAGGCGGGAACACCCAGCGCGCGTGCGC
CCTGGCAGGAAGATGGCTGTGAGGGACAGGGGAGTGGCGCCCTGCAATATTTGCATGTCGCTATGTGTTC
TGGGAAATCACCATAAACGTGAAATGTCTTTGGATTTGGGAATCTTATAAGTTCTGTATGAGACCACGAA
ACACCGCCATGGAGACCCCGTCCCAGGTTTTAGAGCTAGAAATAGCAAGTTAAAATAAGGCTAGTCCGTT
ATCAACTTGAAAAAGTGGCACCGAGTCGGTGCTTTTTTTGCAGACAAATGGCTCTAGAGGTACCCGTTAC
ATAACTTACGGTAAATGGCCCGCCTGGCTGACCGCCCAACGACCCCCGCCCATTGACGTCAATAGTAACG
CCAATAGGGACTTTCCATTGACGTCAATGGGTGGAGTATTTACGGTAAACTGCCCACTTGGCAGTACATC
AAGTGTATCATATGCCAAGTACGCCCCCTATTGACGTCAATGACGGTAAATGGCCCGCCTGGCATTGTGC
CCAGTACATGACCTTATGGGACTTTCCTACTTGGCAGTACATCTACGTATTAGTCATCGCTATTACCATG
GTCGAGGTGAGCCCCACGTTCTGCTTCACTCTCCCCATCTCCCCCCCCTCCCCACCCCCAATTTTGTATT
TATTTATTTTTTAATTATTTTGTGCAGCGATGGGGGCGGGGGGGGGGGGGGGGCGCGCGCCAGGCGGGGC
GGGGCGGGGCGAGGGGCGGGGCGGGGCGAGGCGGAGAGGTGCGGCGGCAGCCAATCAGAGCGGCGCGCTC
CGAAAGTTTCCTTTTATGGCGAGGCGGCGGCGGCGGCGGCCCTATAAAAAGCGAAGCGCGCGGCGGGCGG
GAGTCGCTGCGCGCTGCCTTCGCCCCGTGCCCCGCTCCGCCGCCGCCTCGCGCCGCCCGCCCCGGCTCTG
ACTGACCGCGTTACTCCCACAGGTGAGCGGGCGGGACGGCCCTTCTCCTCCGGGCTGTAATTAGCTGAGC
AAGAGGTAAGGGTTTAAGGGATGGTTGGTTGGTGGGGTATTAATGTTTAATTACCTGGAGCACCTGCCTG
AAATCACTTTTTTTCAGGTTGGACCGGTGCCACCATGGCCCCAAAGAAGAAGCGGAAGGTCGGTATCCAC
GGAGTCCCAGCAGCCGACAAGAAGTACAGCATCGGCCTGGACATCGGCACCAACTCTGTGGGCTGGGCCG
TGATCACCGACGAGTACAAGGTGCCCAGCAAGAAATTCAAGGTGCTGGGCAACACCGACCGGCACAGCAT
CAAGAAGAACCTGATCGGAGCCCTGCTGTTCGACAGCGGCGAAACAGCCGAGGCCACCCGGCTGAAGAGA
ACCGCCAGAAGAAGATACACCAGACGGAAGAACCGGATCTGCTATCTGCAAGAGATCTTCAGCAACGAGA
TGGCCAAGGTGGACGACAGCTTCTTCCACAGACTGGAAGAGTCCTTCCTGGTGGAAGAGGATAAGAAGCA
CGAGCGGCACCCCATCTTCGGCAACATCGTGGACGAGGTGGCCTACCACGAGAAGTACCCCACCATCTAC
CACCTGAGAAAGAAACTGGTGGACAGCACCGACAAGGCCGACCTGCGGCTGATCTATCTGGCCCTGGCCC
ACATGATCAAGTTCCGGGGCCACTTCCTGATCGAGGGCGACCTGAACCCCGACAACAGCGACGTGGACAA
GCTGTTCATCCAGCTGGTGCAGACCTACAACCAGCTGTTCGAGGAAAACCCCATCAACGCCAGCGGCGTG
GACGCCAAGGCCATCCTGTCTGCCAGACTGAGCAAGAGCAGACGGCTGGAAAATCTGATCGCCCAGCTGC
CCGGCGAGAAGAAGAATGGCCTGTTCGGAAACCTGATTGCCCTGAGCCTGGGCCTGACCCCCAACTTCAA
GAGCAACTTCGACCTGGCCGAGGATGCCAAACTGCAGCTGAGCAAGGACACCTACGACGACGACCTGGAC
AACCTGCTGGCCCAGATCGGCGACCAGTACGCCGACCTGTTTCTGGCCGCCAAGAACCTGTCCGACGCCA
TCCTGCTGAGCGACATCCTGAGAGTGAACACCGAGATCACCAAGGCCCCCCTGAGCGCCTCTATGATCAA
GAGATACGACGAGCACCACCAGGACCTGACCCTGCTGAAAGCTCTCGTGCGGCAGCAGCTGCCTGAGAAG
TACAAAGAGATTTTCTTCGACCAGAGCAAGAACGGCTACGCCGGCTACATTGACGGCGGAGCCAGCCAGG
AAGAGTTCTACAAGTTCATCAAGCCCATCCTGGAAAAGATGGACGGCACCGAGGAACTGCTCGTGAAGCT
GAACAGAGAGGACCTGCTGCGGAAGCAGCGGACCTTCGACAACGGCAGCATCCCCCACCAGATCCACCTG
GGAGAGCTGCACGCCATTCTGCGGCGGCAGGAAGATTTTTACCCATTCCTGAAGGACAACCGGGAAAAGA
TCGAGAAGATCCTGACCTTCCGCATCCCCTACTACGTGGGCCCTCTGGCCAGGGGAAACAGCAGATTCGC
CTGGATGACCAGAAAGAGCGAGGAAACCATCACCCCCTGGAACTTCGAGGAAGTGGTGGACAAGGGCGCT
TCCGCCCAGAGCTTCATCGAGCGGATGACCAACTTCGATAAGAACCTGCCCAACGAGAAGGTGCTGCCCA
AGCACAGCCTGCTGTACGAGTACTTCACCGTGTATAACGAGCTGACCAAAGTGAAATACGTGACCGAGGG
AATGAGAAAGCCCGCCTTCCTGAGCGGCGAGCAGAAAAAGGCCATCGTGGACCTGCTGTTCAAGACCAAC
CGGAAAGTGACCGTGAAGCAGCTGAAAGAGGACTACTTCAAGAAAATCGAGTGCTTCGACTCCGTGGAAA
TCTCCGGCGTGGAAGATCGGTTCAACGCCTCCCTGGGCACATACCACGATCTGCTGAAAATTATCAAGGA
CAAGGACTTCCTGGACAATGAGGAAAACGAGGACATTCTGGAAGATATCGTGCTGACCCTGACACTGTTT
GAGGACAGAGAGATGATCGAGGAACGGCTGAAAACCTATGCCCACCTGTTCGACGACAAAGTGATGAAGC
AGCTGAAGCGGCGGAGATACACCGGCTGGGGCAGGCTGAGCCGGAAGCTGATCAACGGCATCCGGGACAA
GCAGTCCGGCAAGACAATCCTGGATTTCCTGAAGTCCGACGGCTTCGCCAACAGAAACTTCATGCAGCTG
ATCCACGACGACAGCCTGACCTTTAAAGAGGACATCCAGAAAGCCCAGGTGTCCGGCCAGGGCGATAGCC
TGCACGAGCACATTGCCAATCTGGCCGGCAGCCCCGCCATTAAGAAGGGCATCCTGCAGACAGTGAAGGT
GGTGGACGAGCTCGTGAAAGTGATGGGCCGGCACAAGCCCGAGAACATCGTGATCGAAATGGCCAGAGAG
AACCAGACCACCCAGAAGGGACAGAAGAACAGCCGCGAGAGAATGAAGCGGATCGAAGAGGGCATCAAAG
AGCTGGGCAGCCAGATCCTGAAAGAACACCCCGTGGAAAACACCCAGCTGCAGAACGAGAAGCTGTACCT
GTACTACCTGCAGAATGGGCGGGATATGTACGTGGACCAGGAACTGGACATCAACCGGCTGTCCGACTAC
GATGTGGACCATATCGTGCCTCAGAGCTTTCTGAAGGACGACTCCATCGACAACAAGGTGCTGACCAGAA
GCGACAAGGCCCGGGGCAAGAGCGACAACGTGCCCTCCGAAGAGGTCGTGAAGAAGATGAAGAACTACTG
GCGGCAGCTGCTGAACGCCAAGCTGATTACCCAGAGAAAGTTCGACAATCTGACCAAGGCCGAGAGAGGC
GGCCTGAGCGAACTGGATAAGGCCGGCTTCATCAAGAGACAGCTGGTGGAAACCCGGCAGATCACAAAGC
ACGTGGCACAGATCCTGGACTCCCGGATGAACACTAAGTACGACGAGAATGACAAGCTGATCCGGGAAGT
GAAAGTGATCACCCTGAAGTCCAAGCTGGTGTCCGATTTCCGGAAGGATTTCCAGTTTTACAAAGTGCGC
GAGATCAACAACTACCACCACGCCCACGACGCCTACCTGAACGCCGTCGTGGGAACCGCCCTGATCAAAA
AGTACCCTAAGCTGGAAAGCGAGTTCGTGTACGGCGACTACAAGGTGTACGACGTGCGGAAGATGATCGC
CAAGAGCGAGCAGGAAATCGGCAAGGCTACCGCCAAGTACTTCTTCTACAGCAACATCATGAACTTTTTC
AAGACCGAGATTACCCTGGCCAACGGCGAGATCCGGAAGCGGCCTCTGATCGAGACAAACGGCGAAACCG
GGGAGATCGTGTGGGATAAGGGCCGGGATTTTGCCACCGTGCGGAAAGTGCTGAGCATGCCCCAAGTGAA
TATCGTGAAAAAGACCGAGGTGCAGACAGGCGGCTTCAGCAAAGAGTCTATCCTGCCCAAGAGGAACAGC
GATAAGCTGATCGCCAGAAAGAAGGACTGGGACCCTAAGAAGTACGGCGGCTTCGACAGCCCCACCGTGG
CCTATTCTGTGCTGGTGGTGGCCAAAGTGGAAAAGGGCAAGTCCAAGAAACTGAAGAGTGTGAAAGAGCT
GCTGGGGATCACCATCATGGAAAGAAGCAGCTTCGAGAAGAATCCCATCGACTTTCTGGAAGCCAAGGGC
TACAAAGAAGTGAAAAAGGACCTGATCATCAAGCTGCCTAAGTACTCCCTGTTCGAGCTGGAAAACGGCC
GGAAGAGAATGCTGGCCTCTGCCGGCGAACTGCAGAAGGGAAACGAACTGGCCCTGCCCTCCAAATATGT
GAACTTCCTGTACCTGGCCAGCCACTATGAGAAGCTGAAGGGCTCCCCCGAGGATAATGAGCAGAAACAG
CTGTTTGTGGAACAGCACAAGCACTACCTGGACGAGATCATCGAGCAGATCAGCGAGTTCTCCAAGAGAG
TGATCCTGGCCGACGCTAATCTGGACAAAGTGCTGTCCGCCTACAACAAGCACCGGGATAAGCCCATCAG
AGAGCAGGCCGAGAATATCATCCACCTGTTTACCCTGACCAATCTGGGAGCCCCTGCCGCCTTCAAGTAC
TTTGACACCACCATCGACCGGAAGAGGTACACCAGCACCAAAGAGGTGCTGGACGCCACCCTGATCCACC
AGAGCATCACCGGCCTGTACGAGACACGGATCGACCTGTCTCAGCTGGGAGGCGACAAAAGGCCGGCGGC
CACGAAAAAGGCCGGCCAGGCAAAAAAGAAAAAGTAAGAATTCCTAGAGCTCGCTGATCAGCCTCGACTG
TGCCTTCTAGTTGCCAGCCATCTGTTGTTTGCCCCTCCCCCGTGCCTTCCTTGACCCTGGAAGGTGCCAC
TCCCACTGTCCTTTCCTAATAAAATGAGGAAATTGCATCGCATTGTCTGAGTAGGTGTCATTCTATTCTG
GGGGGTGGGGTGGGGCAGGACAGCAAGGGGGAGGATTGGGAAGAGAATAGCAGGCATGCTGGGGAGCGGC
CGCAGGAACCCCTAGTGATGGAGTTGGCCACTCCCTCTCTGCGCGCTCGCTCGCTCACTGAGGCCGGGCG
ACCAAAGGTCGCCCGACGCCCGGGCTTTGCCCGGGCGGCCTCAGTGAGCGAGCGAGCGCGCAGCTGCCTG
CAGGGGCGCCTGATGCGGTATTTTCTCCTTACGCATCTGTGCGGTATTTCACACCGCATA
[95 nt withheld, positions 7201-7295]
T
[46 nt withheld, positions 7297-7342]
C
[141 nt withheld, positions 7344-7484]
CCTTTGACGTTGGAGTCCACGTTCTTT
[37 nt withheld, positions 7512-7548]
ACTCTATCTCGGGCTATTCTTTTGATTTATAAGGGATTTTGCCGATTTCGGTCTATTGGTTAAAAAATGA
GCTGATTTAACAAAAATTTAACGCGAATTTTAACAAAATATTAACGTTTACAATTTTATGGTGCACTCTC
AGTACAATCTGCTCTGATGCCGCATAGTTAAGCCAGCCCCGACACCCGCCAACACCCGCTGACGCGCCCT
GACGGGCTTGTCTGCTCCCGGCATCCGCTTACAGACAAGCTGTGACCGTCTCCGGGAGCTGCATGTGTCA
GAGGTTTTCACCGTCATCACCGAAACGCGCGAGACGAAAGGGCCTCGTGATACGCCTATTTTTATAGGTT
AATGTCATGATAATAATGGTTTCTTAGACGTCAGGTGGCACTTTTCGGGGAAATGTGCGCGGAACCCCTA
TTTGTTTATTTTTCTAAATACATTCAAATATGTATCCGCTCATGAGACAATAACCCTGATAAATGCTTCA
ATAATATTGAAAAAGGAAGAGTATGAGTATTCAACATTTCCGTGTCGCCCTTATTCCCTTTTTTGCGGCA
TTTTGCCTTCCTGTTTTTGCTCACCCAGAAACGCTGGTGAAAGTAAAAGATGCTGAAGATCAGTTGGGTG
CACGAGTGGGTTACATCGAACTGGATCTCAACAGCGGTAAGATCCTTGAGAGTTTTCGCCCCGAAGAACG
TTTTCCAATGATGAGCACTTTTAAAGTTCTGCTATGTGGCGCGGTATTATCCCGTATTGACGCCGGGCAA
GAGCAACTCGGTCGCCGCATACACTATTCTCAGAATGACTTGGTTGAGTACTCACCAGTCACAGAAAAGC
ATCTTACGGATGGCATGACAGTAAGAGAATTATGCAGTGCTGCCATAACCATGAGTGATAACACTGCGGC
CAACTTACTTCTGACAACGATCGGAGGACCGAAGGAGCTAACCGCTTTTTTGCACAACATGGGGGATCAT
GTAACTCGCCTTGATCGTTGGGAACCGGAGCTGAATGAAGCCATACCAAACGACGAGCGTGACACCACGA
TGCCTGTAGCAATGGCAACAACGTTGCGCAAACTATTAACTGGCGAACTACTTACTCTAGCTTCCCGGCA
ACAATTAATAGACTGGATGGAGGCGGATAAAGTTGCAGGACCACTTCTGCGCTCGGCCCTTCCGGCTGGC
TGGTTTATTGCTGATAAATCTGGAGCCGGTGAGCGTGGAAGCCGCGGTATCATTGCAGCACTGGGGCCAG
ATGGTAAGCCCTCCCGTATCGTAGTTATCTACACGACGGGGAGTCAGGCAACTATGGATGAACGAAATAG
ACAGATCGCTGAGATAGGTGCCTCACTGATTAAGCATTGGTAACTGTCAGACCAAGTTTACTCATATATA
CTTTAGATTGATTTAAAACTTCATTTTTAATTTAAAAGGATCTAGGTGAAGATCCTTTTTGATAATCTCA
TGACCAAAATCCCTTAACGTGAGTTTTCGTTCCACTGAGCGTCAGACCCCGTAGAAAAGATCAAAGGATC
TTCTTGAGATCCTTTTTTTCTGCGCGTAATCTGCTGCTTGCAAACAAAAAAACCACCGCTACCAGCGGTG
GTTTGTTTGCCGGATCAAGAGCTACCAACTCTTTTTCCGAAGGTAACTGGCTTCAGCAGAGCGCAGATAC
CAAATACTGTTCTTCTAGTGTAGCCGTAGTTAGGCCACCACTTCAAGAACTCTGTAGCACCGCCTACATA
CCTCGCTCTGCTAATCCTGTTACCAGTGGCTGCTGCCAGTGGCGATAAGTCGTGTCTTACCGGGTTGGAC
TCAAGACGATAGTTACCGGATAAGGCGCAGCGGTCGGGCTGAACGGGGGGTTCGTGCACACAGCCCAGCT
TGGAGCGAACGACCTACACCGAACTGAGATACCTACAGCGTGAGCTATGAGAAAGCGCCACGCTTCCCGA
AGGGAGAAAGGCGGACAGGTATCCGGTAAGCGGCAGGGTCGGAACAGGAGAGCGCACGAGGGAGCTTCCA
GGGGGAAACGCCTGGTATCTTTATAGTCCTGTCGGGTTTCGCCACCTCTGACTTGAGCGTCGATTTTTGT
GATGCTCGTCAGGGGGGCGGAGCCTATGGAAAAACGCCAGCAACGCGGCCTTTTTACGGTTCCTGGCCTT
TTGCTGGCCTTTTGCTCACATGT
